Addgene plasmid #228915: sg_Tada3_i3-ipUSEPR-TR657
Purpose: Knockdown of Tada3 in mammalian cells
Depositing lab: Sika Zheng. Depositing organization: University of California, Riverside. Publication: Epistatic interactions between NMD and TRP53 control progenitor cell maintenance and brain size. Lin L, Zhao J, Kubota N, Li Z, Lam YL, Nguyen LP, Yang L, Pokharel SP, Blue SM, Yee BA, Chen R, Yeo GW, Chen CW, Chen L, Zheng S. Neuron. 2024 Jul 3;112(13):2157-2176.e12. doi: 10.1016/j.neuron.2024.04.006. Epub 2024 May 1. PubMed 38697111.
Backbone
  Vector backbone: sgTR657_ipUSEPR
  Vector type: Lentiviral
Growth in bacteria
  Bacterial resistance: Ampicillin, 100 μg/mL
  Growth temperature: 37°C
  Growth strain: NEB Stable
  Copy number: Unknown
Gene/Insert
  Gene/Insert name: sg_Tada3_i3
  gRNA/shRNA sequence: GCCCAGAGCCCAAATCTCAA
  Species: M. musculus (mouse)
  Entrez Gene: Tada3 (a.k.a. 1110004B19Rik, ADA3, Tada3l)
Terms and licenses: Academic/Nonprofit Terms; Industry Terms: Not Available to Industry
How to cite: sg_Tada3_i3-ipUSEPR-TR657 was a gift from Sika Zheng (Addgene plasmid # 228915 ; http://n2t.net/addgene:228915 ; RRID:Addgene_228915)
