[The description below was written by a language model from this plasmid's Addgene catalogue record and pLannotate feature annotations shown in this document.]
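Description:
sg_Tada3_i3-ipUSEPR-TR657 is a lentiviral single-guide RNA expression plasmid of about 7.8 kb, built on the ipUSEPR backbone (sgTR657_ipUSEPR), that carries a guide targeting mouse Tada3. It is propagated in E. coli through a high-copy ColE1/pUC-type origin and selected with ampicillin via the β-lactamase gene. The viral portion follows a third-generation layout. A CMV enhancer/promoter replaces the U3 region upstream of a truncated HIV-1 5' LTR to drive genomic RNA production in packaging cells. This is followed by the Ψ packaging signal with a gag fragment, the Rev response element for Rev-dependent nuclear export, and the cPPT/CTS that aids nuclear import of the provirus. A WPRE sits before the downstream LTR region to enhance transcript expression.

The payload has two expression units. A human U6 RNA polymerase III promoter transcribes the Tada3-specific spacer fused to a Streptococcus pyogenes Cas9 guide scaffold, which the annotation detects as a tracrRNA fragment. Downstream, an EF-1α core promoter drives puromycin N-acetyltransferase followed by the far-red fluorescent protein TagRFP657. Transduced cells can therefore be drug-selected and also tracked or sorted by fluorescence. A short unannotated gap separates the two coding sequences, and the record does not state what links them.

No Cas9 coding sequence is annotated, so the nuclease must be supplied separately. The record does not specify which Cas9 variant is intended. The stated purpose is knockdown of Tada3 in mammalian cells, and the "i3" in the name presumably marks it as one of several guides against this gene.
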