Features (pLannotate 1.2.2; 21 found; start..end, strand, type, name):
     30..82      -  misc_feature   bom (fragment): basis of mobility region from pBR322
    237..616     +  enhancer       CMV enhancer: human cytomegalovirus immediate early enhancer
    617..816     +  promoter       CMV promoter: human cytomegalovirus (CMV) immediate early promoter
    834..1014    +  LTR            5' LTR (truncated): truncated 5' long terminal repeat (LTR) from HIV-1
   1061..1186    +  misc_feature   HIV-1 Ψ: packaging signal of human immunodeficiency virus type 1
   1170..1508    +  CDS            HIV-1 gag (fragment): gag protein from human immunodeficiency virus 1; gag
   1683..1916    +  misc_feature   RRE: The Rev response element (RRE) of HIV-1 allows for Rev-dependent mRNA export from the nucleus to the cytoplasm.
   2293..2393    +  CDS            Rev (fragment): human immunodeficiency virus 1 (HIV-1) Rev protein; rev; enhances nuclear export of unspliced and incompletely spliced viral mRNAs
   2443..2560    +  misc_feature   cPPT/CTS: central polypurine tract and central termination sequence of HIV-1
   2653..2893    +  promoter       U6 promoter: RNA polymerase III promoter for human U6 snRNA
   2940..3007    +  misc_RNA       tracrRNA (fragment): trans-activating CRISPR RNA for the Streptococcus pyogenes CRISPR/Cas9 system
   3069..3280    +  promoter       EF-1α core promoter: core promoter for human elongation factor EF-1α
   3331..3927    +  CDS            PuroR (fragment): puromycin N-acetyltransferase; pac from Streptomyces; confers resistance to puromycin
   4006..4707    +  CDS            TagRFP657: far-red monomeric fluorescent protein with an emission peak at 657 nm (Morozova et al., 2010) derived from mKate
   4730..5318    +  misc_feature   WPRE: woodchuck hepatitis virus posttranscriptional regulatory element
   5319..5338    +  misc_feature   MCS (fragment): pBluescript multiple cloning site
   5340..5840    +  CDS            nef (fragment): NEF_HV1LA - Experimental evidence at protein level: Swiss-Prot protein existence level 1. Extracellular Nef protein targets CD4(+) T-lymphocytes for apoptosis by interacting with CXCR4 surface receptors. From Human immunodeficiency virus type 1 group M subtype B (isolate Lai) (HIV-1).
   5847..6027    +  LTR            5' LTR (truncated): truncated 5' long terminal repeat (LTR) from HIV-1
   6089..6677    -  rep_origin     ori: high-copy-number ColE1/pMB1/pBR322/pUC origin of replication
   6848..7708    -  CDS            AmpR: β-lactamase; bla; confers resistance to ampicillin, carbenicillin, and related antibiotics
   7709..7813    -  promoter       AmpR promoter: bla
>Addgene plasmid #228915 | sg_Tada3_i3-ipUSEPR-TR657 | addgene full sequence | sequence record 456996 | Addgene NGS Result
TCGACGGATCGGGAGATCTCCCGATCCCCTATGGTGCACTCTCAGTACAATCTGCTCTGATGCCGCATAG
TTAAGCCAGTATCTGCTCCCTGCTTGTGTGTTGGAGGTCGCTGAGTAGTGCGCGAGCAAAATTTAAGCTA
CAACAAGGCAAGGCTTGACCGACAATTGCATGAAGAATCTGCTTAGGGTTAGGCGTTTTGCGCTGCTTCG
CGATGTACGGGCCAGATATACGCGTTGACATTGATTATTGACTAGTTATTAATAGTAATCAATTACGGGG
TCATTAGTTCATAGCCCATATATGGAGTTCCGCGTTACATAACTTACGGTAAATGGCCCGCCTGGCTGAC
CGCCCAACGACCCCCGCCCATTGACGTCAATAATGACGTATGTTCCCATAGTAACGCCAATAGGGACTTT
CCATTGACGTCAATGGGTGGAGTATTTACGGTAAACTGCCCACTTGGCAGTACATCAAGTGTATCATATG
CCAAGTACGCCCCCTATTGACGTCAATGACGGTAAATGGCCCGCCTGGCATTATGCCCAGTACATGACCT
TATGGGACTTTCCTACTTGGCAGTACATCTACGTATTAGTCATCGCTATTACCATGGTGATGCGGTTTTG
GCAGTACATCAATGGGCGTGGATAGCGGTTTGACTCACGGGGATTTCCAAGTCTCCACCCCATTGACGTC
AATGGGAGTTTGTTTTGGCACCAAAATCAACGGGACTTTCCAAAATGTCGTAACAACTCCGCCCCATTGA
CGCAAATGGGCGGTAGGCGTGTACGGTGGGAGGTCTATATAAGCAGCGCGTTTTGCCTGTACTGGGTCTC
TCTGGTTAGACCAGATCTGAGCCTGGGAGCTCTCTGGCTAACTAGGGAACCCACTGCTTAAGCCTCAATA
AAGCTTGCCTTGAGTGCTTCAAGTAGTGTGTGCCCGTCTGTTGTGTGACTCTGGTAACTAGAGATCCCTC
AGACCCTTTTAGTCAGTGTGGAAAATCTCTAGCAGTGGCGCCCGAACAGGGACTTGAAAGCGAAAGGGAA
ACCAGAGGAGCTCTCTCGACGCAGGACTCGGCTTGCTGAAGCGCGCACGGCAAGAGGCGAGGGGCGGCGA
CTGGTGAGTACGCCAAAAATTTTGACTAGCGGAGGCTAGAAGGAGAGAGATGGGTGCGAGAGCGTCAGTA
TTAAGCGGGGGAGAATTAGATCGCGATGGGAAAAAATTCGGTTAAGGCCAGGGGGAAAGAAAAAATATAA
ATTAAAACATATAGTATGGGCAAGCAGGGAGCTAGAACGATTCGCAGTTAATCCTGGCCTGTTAGAAACA
TCAGAAGGCTGTAGACAAATACTGGGACAGCTACAACCATCCCTTCAGACAGGATCAGAAGAACTTAGAT
CATTATATAATACAGTAGCAACCCTCTATTGTGTGCATCAAAGGATAGAGATAAAAGACACCAAGGAAGC
TTTAGACAAGATAGAGGAAGAGCAAAACAAAAGTAAGACCACCGCACAGCAAGCGGCCGGCCGCTGATCT
TCAGACCTGGAGGAGGAGATATGAGGGACAATTGGAGAAGTGAATTATATAAATATAAAGTAGTAAAAAT
TGAACCATTAGGAGTAGCACCCACCAAGGCAAAGAGAAGAGTGGTGCAGAGAGAAAAAAGAGCAGTGGGA
ATAGGAGCTTTGTTCCTTGGGTTCTTGGGAGCAGCAGGAAGCACTATGGGCGCAGCGTCAATGACGCTGA
CGGTACAGGCCAGACAATTATTGTCTGGTATAGTGCAGCAGCAGAACAATTTGCTGAGGGCTATTGAGGC
GCAACAGCATCTGTTGCAACTCACAGTCTGGGGCATCAAGCAGCTCCAGGCAAGAATCCTGGCTGTGGAA
AGATACCTAAAGGATCAACAGCTCCTGGGGATTTGGGGTTGCTCTGGAAAACTCATTTGCACCACTGCTG
TGCCTTGGAATGCTAGTTGGAGTAATAAATCTCTGGAACAGATTTGGAATCACACGACCTGGATGGAGTG
GGACAGAGAAATTAACAATTACACAAGCTTAATACACTCCTTAATTGAAGAATCGCAAAACCAGCAAGAA
AAGAATGAACAAGAATTATTGGAATTAGATAAATGGGCAAGTTTGTGGAATTGGTTTAACATAACAAATT
GGCTGTGGTATATAAAATTATTCATAATGATAGTAGGAGGCTTGGTAGGTTTAAGAATAGTTTTTGCTGT
ACTTTCTATAGTGAATAGAGTTAGGCAGGGATATTCACCATTATCGTTTCAGACCCACCTCCCAACCCCG
AGGGGACCCGACAGGCCCGAAGGAATAGAAGAAGAAGGTGGAGAGAGAGACAGAGACAGATCCATTCGAT
TAGTGAACGGATCGGCACTGCGTGCGCCAATTCTGCAGACAAATGGCAGTATTCATCCACAATTTTAAAA
GAAAAGGGGGGATTGGGGGGTACAGTGCAGGGGAAAGAATAGTAGACATAATAGCAACAGACATACAAAC
TAAAGAATTACAAAAACAAATTACAAAAATTCAAAATTTTCGGGTTTATTACAGGGACAGCAGAGATCCA
GTTTGGTTAGTACCGGGCCCGGGTCGACTAGTGATCAGTGTGAGGGAGTGTAAAGCTGGTTTGAGGGCCT
ATTTCCCATGATTCCTTCATATTTGCATATACGATACAAGGCTGTTAGAGAGATAATTAGAATTAATTTG
ACTGTAAACACAAAGATATTAGTACAAAATACGTGACGTAGAAAGTAATAATTTCTTGGGTAGTTTGCAG
TTTTAAAATTATGTTTTAAAATGGACTATCATATGCTTACCGTAACTTGAAAGTATTTCGATTTCTTGGC
TTTATATATCTTGTGGAAAGGACGAAACACCGCCCAGAGCCCAAATCTCAAGTTTAAGAGCTATGCTGGA
AACAGCATAGCAAGTTTAAATAAGGCTAGTCCGTTATCAACTTGAAAAAGTGGCACCGAGTCGGTGCTTT
TTTAAACCGCTGTTCCTAGGAATCCCGAGGCCTTCGAGTGGCTCCGGTGCCCGTCAGTGGGCAGAGCGCA
CATCGCCCACAGTCCCCGAGAAGTTGGGGGGAGGGGTCGGCAATTGAACCGGTGCCTAGAGAAGGTGGCG
CGGGGTAAACTGGGAAAGTGATGTCGTGTACTGGCTCCGCCTTTTTCCCGAGGGTGGGGGAGAACCGTAT
ATAAGTGCAGTAGTCGCCGTGAACGTTCTTTTTCGCAACGGGTTTGCCGCCAGAACACAGGTGTCGTGAC
GCGGGACCCGACATTAGCGCTACAGCTTAAGCGGGCCACCATGACCGAGTACAAGCCCACGGTGCGCCTC
GCCACCCGCGACGACGTCCCCAGGGCCGTACGCACCCTCGCCGCCGCGTTCGCCGACTACCCCGCCACGC
GCCACACCGTCGATCCGGACCGCCACATCGAGCGGGTCACCGAGCTGCAAGAACTCTTCCTCACGCGCGT
CGGGCTCGACATCGGCAAGGTGTGGGTCGCGGACGACGGCGCCGCCGTGGCGGTCTGGACCACGCCGGAG
AGCGTCGAAGCGGGGGCGGTGTTCGCCGAGATCGGCCCGCGCATGGCCGAGTTGAGCGGTTCCCGGCTGG
CCGCGCAGCAACAGATGGAAGGCCTCCTGGCGCCGCACCGGCCCAAGGAGCCCGCGTGGTTCCTGGCCAC
CGTCGGAGTCTCGCCCGACCACCAGGGCAAGGGTCTGGGCAGCGCCGTCGTGCTCCCCGGAGTGGAGGCG
GCCGAGCGCGCCGGGGTGCCCGCCTTCCTGGAGACCTCCGCGCCCCGCAACCTCCCCTTCTACGAGCGGC
TCGGCTTCACCGTCACCGCCGACGTCGAGGTGCCCGAAGGACCGCGCACCTGGTGCATGACCCGCAAGCC
CGGTGCCGCTAGCGGCAGCGGCGCCACCAACTTCAGCCTGCTGAAGCAGGCCGGCGACGTGGAGGAGAAC
CCCGGCCCCGGATCCATGAGCGAGCTGATCACCGAGAACATGCACATGAAGCTGTACATGGAGGGCACCG
TGAACAACCACCACTTCAAGTGCACATCCGAGGGCGAAGGCAAGCCCTACGAGGGCACCCAGACCCAGAG
AATCAAGGTGGTCGAGGGCGGCCCTCTCCCCTTCGCCTTCGACATCCTGGCTACCAGCTTCATGTACGGC
AGTCACACCTTCATCAACCACACCCAGGGCATCCCCGACTTCTGGAAGCAGTCCTTCCCTGAGGGCTTCA
CATGGGAGAGAGTCACCACATACGAAGACGGGGGCGTGCTGACCGCTACCCAGGACACCAGCCTCCAGGA
CGGCTGCCTCATCTACAACGTCAAGATCAGAGGGGTGAACTTCCCATCCAACGGCCCTGTGATGCAGAAG
AAAACACTCGGCTGGGAGGCCCACACCGAGATGCTGTACCCCGCTGACGGCGGCCTGGAAGGCAGAACCG
CGCTGGCCCTGAAGCTCGTGGGCGGGGGCCACCTGATCTGCAACTTCAAGACCACATACAGATCCAAGAA
ACCCGCTAAGAACCTCAAGATGCCCGGCGTCTACTATGTGGACTACAGACTGGAAAGAATCAAGGAGGCC
GACAAAGAGACCTACGTCGAGCAGCACGAGGTGGCTGTGGCCAGATACTGCGACCTCCCTAGCAAACTGG
GGCACAAGCTTAATTAATCTAGACCGCGGCGCGCCCGATAATCAACCTCTGGATTACAAAATTTGTGAAA
GATTGACTGGTATTCTTAACTATGTTGCTCCTTTTACGCTATGTGGATACGCTGCTTTAATGCCTTTGTA
TCATGCTATTGCTTCCCGTATGGCTTTCATTTTCTCCTCCTTGTATAAATCCTGGTTGCTGTCTCTTTAT
GAGGAGTTGTGGCCCGTTGTCAGGCAACGTGGCGTGGTGTGCACTGTGTTTGCTGACGCAACCCCCACTG
GTTGGGGCATTGCCACCACCTGTCAGCTCCTTTCCGGGACTTTCGCTTTCCCCCTCCCTATTGCCACGGC
GGAACTCATCGCCGCCTGCCTTGCCCGCTGCTGGACAGGGGCTCGGCTGTTGGGCACTGACAATTCCGTG
GTGTTGTCGGGGAAATCATCGTCCTTTCCTTGGCTGCTCGCCTGTGTTGCCACCTGGATTCTGCGCGGGA
CGTCCTTCTGCTACGTCCCTTCGGCCCTCAATCCAGCGGACCTTCCTTCCCGCGGCCTGCTGCCGGCTCT
GCGGCCTCTTCCGCGTCTTCGCCTTCGCCCTCAGACGAGTCGGATCTCCCTTTGGGCCGCCTCCCCGCAT
CGATACCGTCGACCTCGATCGAGACCTAGAAAAACATGGAGCAATCACAAGTAGCAATACAGCAGCTACC
AATGCTGATTGTGCCTGGCTAGAAGCACAAGAGGAGGAGGAGGTGGGTTTTCCAGTCACACCTCAGGTAC
CTTTAAGACCAATGACTTACAAGGCAGCTGTAGATCTTAGCCACTTTTTAAAAGAAAAGGGGGGACTGGA
AGGGCTAATTCACTCCCAACGAAGACAAGATATCCTTGATCTGTGGATCTACCACACACAAGGCTACTTC
CCTGATTGGCAGAACTACACACCAGGGCCAGGGATCAGATATCCACTGACCTTTGGATGGTGCTACAAGC
TAGTACCAGTTGAGCAAGAGAAGGTAGAAGAAGCCAATGAAGGAGAGAACACCCGCTTGTTACACCCTGT
GAGCCTGCATGGGATGGATGACCCGGAGAGAGAAGTATTAGAGTGGAGGTTTGACAGCCGCCTAGCATTT
CATCACATGGCCCGAGAGCTGCATCCGGACTGTACTGGGTCTCTCTGGTTAGACCAGATCTGAGCCTGGG
AGCTCTCTGGCTAACTAGGGAACCCACTGCTTAAGCCTCAATAAAGCTTGCCTTGAGTGCTTCAAGTAGT
GTGTGCCCGTCTGTTGTGTGACTCTGGTAACTAGAGATCCCTCAGACCCTTTTAGTCAGTGTGGAAAATC
TCTAGCAGCATGTGAGCAAAAGGCCAGCAAAAGGCCAGGAACCGTAAAAAGGCCGCGTTGCTGGCGTTTT
TCCATAGGCTCCGCCCCCCTGACGAGCATCACAAAAATCGACGCTCAAGTCAGAGGTGGCGAAACCCGAC
AGGACTATAAAGATACCAGGCGTTTCCCCCTGGAAGCTCCCTCGTGCGCTCTCCTGTTCCGACCCTGCCG
CTTACCGGATACCTGTCCGCCTTTCTCCCTTCGGGAAGCGTGGCGCTTTCTCATAGCTCACGCTGTAGGT
ATCTCAGTTCGGTGTAGGTCGTTCGCTCCAAGCTGGGCTGTGTGCACGAACCCCCCGTTCAGCCCGACCG
CTGCGCCTTATCCGGTAACTATCGTCTTGAGTCCAACCCGGTAAGACACGACTTATCGCCACTGGCAGCA
GCCACTGGTAACAGGATTAGCAGAGCGAGGTATGTAGGCGGTGCTACAGAGTTCTTGAAGTGGTGGCCTA
ACTACGGCTACACTAGAAGAACAGTATTTGGTATCTGCGCTCTGCTGAAGCCAGTTACCTTCGGAAAAAG
AGTTGGTAGCTCTTGATCCGGCAAACAAACCACCGCTGGTAGCGGTGGTTTTTTTGTTTGCAAGCAGCAG
ATTACGCGCAGAAAAAAAGGATCTCAAGAAGATCCTTTGATCTTTTCTACGGGGTCTGACGCTCAGTGGA
ACGAAAACTCACGTTAAGGGATTTTGGTCATGAGATTATCAAAAAGGATCTTCACCTAGATCCTTTTAAA
TTAAAAATGAAGTTTTAAATCAATCTAAAGTATATATGAGTAAACTTGGTCTGACAGTTACCAATGCTTA
ATCAGTGAGGCACCTATCTCAGCGATCTGTCTATTTCGTTCATCCATAGTTGCCTGACTCCCCGTCGTGT
AGATAACTACGATACGGGAGGGCTTACCATCTGGCCCCAGTGCTGCAATGATACCGCGAGACCCACGCTC
ACCGGCTCCAGATTTATCAGCAATAAACCAGCCAGCCGGAAGGGCCGAGCGCAGAAGTGGTCCTGCAACT
TTATCCGCCTCCATCCAGTCTATTAATTGTTGCCGGGAAGCTAGAGTAAGTAGTTCGCCAGTTAATAGTT
TGCGCAACGTTGTTGCCATTGCTACAGGCATCGTGGTGTCACGCTCGTCGTTTGGTATGGCTTCATTCAG
CTCCGGTTCCCAACGATCAAGGCGAGTTACATGATCCCCCATGTTGTGCAAAAAAGCGGTTAGCTCCTTC
GGTCCTCCGATCGTTGTCAGAAGTAAGTTGGCCGCAGTGTTATCACTCATGGTTATGGCAGCACTGCATA
ATTCTCTTACTGTCATGCCATCCGTAAGATGCTTTTCTGTGACTGGTGAGTACTCAACCAAGTCATTCTG
AGAATAGTGTATGCGGCGACCGAGTTGCTCTTGCCCGGCGTCAATACGGGATAATACCGCGCCACATAGC
AGAACTTTAAAAGTGCTCATCATTGGAAAACGTTCTTCGGGGCGAAAACTCTCAAGGATCTTACCGCTGT
TGAGATCCAGTTCGATGTAACCCACTCGTGCACCCAACTGATCTTCAGCATCTTTTACTTTCACCAGCGT
TTCTGGGTGAGCAAAAACAGGAAGGCAAAATGCCGCAAAAAAGGGAATAAGGGCGACACGGAAATGTTGA
ATACTCATACTCTTCCTTTTTCAATATTATTGAAGCATTTATCAGGGTTATTGTCTCATGAGCGGATACA
TATTTGAATGTATTTAGAAAAATAAACAAATAGGGGTTCCGCGCACATTTCCCCGAAAAGTGCCACCTGA
CG
